Addgene plasmid #113026: pST1374-dCas9-GCN4
Purpose: Expresses dCas9-GCN4 in mammalian cells
Depositing lab: Xingxu Huang. Depositing organization: ShanghaiTech University. Publication: BE-PLUS: a new base editing tool with broadened editing window and enhanced fidelity. Jiang W, Feng S, Huang S, Yu W, Li G, Yang G, Liu Y, Zhang Y, Zhang L, Hou Y, Chen J, Chen J, Huang X. Cell Res. 2018 Jun 6. pii: 10.1038/s41422-018-0052-4. doi: 10.1038/s41422-018-0052-4. PubMed 29875396.
Backbone
  Vector backbone: pST1374
  Backbone size w/o insert (bp): 4968
  Vector type: Mammalian Expression
Growth in bacteria
  Bacterial resistance: Ampicillin, 100 μg/mL
  Growth temperature: 37°C
  Growth strain: DH5alpha
  Copy number: High Copy
Gene/Insert
  Gene/Insert name: dCas9-GCN4 (alt name: NLS-dCas9-2xNLS-10xGCN4-NLS)
  Species: S. cerevisiae (budding yeast); S. pyogenes
  Insert size (bp): 5667
  Mutation: D10A, H840A, N863A
  Entrez Gene: GCN4 (a.k.a. YEL009C, AAS101, AAS3, ARG9)
  Promoter: CMV
  Cloning method: Restriction Enzyme; 5′ cloning site unknown (unknown if destroyed); 3′ cloning site unknown (unknown if destroyed)
  Sequencing primers: 5′ CMV-fwd; 3′ BGH-rev
Terms and licenses: Academic/Nonprofit Terms; Industry Terms: Not Available to Industry
How to cite: pST1374-dCas9-GCN4 was a gift from Xingxu Huang (Addgene plasmid # 113026 ; http://n2t.net/addgene:113026 ; RRID:Addgene_113026)
