[The description below was written by a language model from this plasmid's Addgene catalogue record and pLannotate feature annotations shown in this document.]
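Description:
pST1374-dCas9-GCN4 is a mammalian expression plasmid of about 10.6 kb built on the pST1374 backbone. It is propagated in E. coli through a high-copy ColE1/pUC-type origin with ampicillin selection (AmpR under its own bla promoter), and it also carries an f1 phage origin. For selection in mammalian cells, a second cassette places the blasticidin S deaminase gene behind tandem SV40 early and bacterial EM7 promoters, ending in an SV40 polyadenylation signal. Short bleomycin-resistance fragments annotated just after BSD appear to be remnants rather than a functional marker. The sequenced and depositor-supplied records differ by a single nucleotide in length and in their start coordinates, but they show the same features in the same order.

The payload is driven by the CMV immediate-early enhancer and promoter and terminated by the bGH polyadenylation signal. A T7 promoter sits upstream of the coding region and could in principle support in vitro transcription. The open reading frame encodes Streptococcus pyogenes Cas9 carrying the D10A, H840A and N863A substitutions, which inactivate its nuclease domains while leaving guide RNA-directed DNA binding intact. According to the record, the layout is NLS-dCas9-2xNLS-10xGCN4-NLS, so ten copies of the yeast GCN4 peptide epitope follow dCas9. The annotation tool flags only two GCN4 fragments within this array, along with a partial FLAG match at the N-terminus. Such a GCN4 repeat array acts as a SunTag-style scaffold that recruits multiple copies of effector proteins fused to a GCN4-binding scFv. The associated publication describes the BE-PLUS base editing system, which suggests use of this plasmid as the DNA-targeting scaffold. No guide RNA cassette or scFv-effector is annotated, so these would have to be supplied separately.
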