Features (pLannotate 1.2.2; 25 found; start..end, strand, type, name):
     36..80      -  misc_feature   bom (fragment): basis of mobility region from pBR322
    235..614     +  enhancer       CMV enhancer: human cytomegalovirus immediate early enhancer
    615..818     +  promoter       CMV promoter: human cytomegalovirus (CMV) immediate early promoter
    814..847     +  LTR            5' LTR (truncated) (fragment): truncated 5' long terminal repeat (LTR) from HIV-1
    863..881     +  promoter       T7 promoter: promoter for bacteriophage T7 RNA polymerase
    943..962     +  CDS            3xFLAG (fragment): three tandem FLAG® epitope tags
    970..5070    +  CDS            cas9: CAS9_STRP1 - Also known as csn1 From Streptococcus pyogenes serotype M1.
   5185..5241    +  CDS            GCN4 (fragment): GCN4_YEAST - Also known as AAS101 From Saccharomyces cerevisiae (strain ATCC 204508 / S288c) (Baker's yeast).
   5887..5906    +  CDS            GCN4_v4 (fragment): GCN4 peptide optimized to improve solubility while preserving binding to an scFv-GFP fusion protein (Tanenbaum et al., 2014)
   6596..6820    +  polyA_signal   bGH poly(A) signal: bovine growth hormone polyadenylation signal
   6824..6845    +  promoter       SV40 promoter (fragment): SV40 enhancer and early promoter
   6866..7294    +  rep_origin     f1 ori (sequence partly withheld): f1 bacteriophage origin of replication; arrow indicates direction of (+) strand synthesis
   7308..7638    +  promoter       SV40 promoter: SV40 enhancer and early promoter
   7686..7733    +  promoter       EM7 promoter: synthetic bacterial promoter&nbsp
   7752..8150    +  CDS            BSD: blasticidin S deaminase; Aspergillus terreus BSD; confers resistance to blasticidin
   8151..8178    +  CDS            BleoR (fragment): antibiotic-binding protein; Sh ble from Streptoalloteichus hindustanus; confers resistance to bleomycin, phleomycin, and Zeocin™
   8188..8313    +  CDS            ble (fragment): BLE_KLEPN - Experimental evidence at protein level: Swiss-Prot protein existence level 1. Binding protein with a strong affinity to the bleomycin family of antibiotics. Binds to CL990; an antimitotic-antibiotic compound. From Klebsiella pneumoniae.
   8308..8429    +  polyA_signal   SV40 poly(A) signal: SV40 polyadenylation signal
   8502..8518    -  protein_bind   lac operator: The lac repressor binds to the lac operator to inhibit transcription in E. coli. This inhibition can be relieved by adding lactose or isopropyl-β-D-thiogalactopyranoside (IPTG). lac repressor encoded by lacI
   8526..8556    -  promoter       lac promoter: promoter for the E. coli lac operon
   8571..8592    -  protein_bind   CAP binding site: CAP binding activates transcription in the presence of cAMP. E. coli catabolite activator protein
   8605..8697    -  CDS            lacI (fragment): lac repressor; lacI; The lac repressor binds to the lac operator to inhibit transcription in E. coli. This inhibition can be relieved by adding lactose or isopropyl-β-D-thiogalactopyranoside (IPTG).
   8880..9468    -  rep_origin     ori: high-copy-number ColE1/pMB1/pBR322/pUC origin of replication
   9639..10499   -  CDS            AmpR: β-lactamase; bla; confers resistance to ampicillin, carbenicillin, and related antibiotics
  10500..10604   -  promoter       AmpR promoter: bla
>Addgene plasmid #113026 | pST1374-dCas9-GCN4 | depositor full sequence | sequence record 213095 | pST1374-dCas9-GCN4 sequence 10635 bps
GACGGATCGGGAGATCTCCCGATCCCCTATGGTCGACTCTCAGTACAATCTGCTCTGATGCCGCATAGTT
AAGCCAGTATCTGCTCCCTGCTTGTGTGTTGGAGGTCGCTGAGTAGTGCGCGAGCAAAATTTAAGCTACA
ACAAGGCAAGGCTTGACCGACAATTGCATGAAGAATCTGCTTAGGGTTAGGCGTTTTGCGCTGCTTCGCG
ATGTACGGGCCAGATATACGCGTTGACATTGATTATTGACTAGTTATTAATAGTAATCAATTACGGGGTC
ATTAGTTCATAGCCCATATATGGAGTTCCGCGTTACATAACTTACGGTAAATGGCCCGCCTGGCTGACCG
CCCAACGACCCCCGCCCATTGACGTCAATAATGACGTATGTTCCCATAGTAACGCCAATAGGGACTTTCC
ATTGACGTCAATGGGTGGACTATTTACGGTAAACTGCCCACTTGGCAGTACATCAAGTGTATCATATGCC
AAGTACGCCCCCTATTGACGTCAATGACGGTAAATGGCCCGCCTGGCATTATGCCCAGTACATGACCTTA
TGGGACTTTCCTACTTGGCAGTACATCTACGTATTAGTCATCGCTATTACCATGGTGATGCGGTTTTGGC
AGTACATCAATGGGCGTGGATAGCGGTTTGACTCACGGGGATTTCCAAGTCTCCACCCCATTGACGTCAA
TGGGAGTTTGTTTTGGCACCAAAATCAACGGGACTTTCCAAAATGTCGTAACAACTCCGCCCCATTGACG
CAAATGGGCGGTAGGCGTGTACGGTGGGAGGTCTATATAAGCAGAGCTCTCTGGCTAACTAGAGAACCCA
CTGCTTACTGGCTTATCGAAATTAATACGACTCACTATAGGGAGACCCAAGCTGGCTAGCACCATGGGAC
CTAAGAAAAAGAGGAAGGTGGCGGCCGCTGACTACAAGGATGACGACGATAAATCTAGAGACAAGAAATA
CTCTATTGGACTGGCTATCGGGACAAACTCCGTTGGCTGGGCCGTCATAACCGACGAGTATAAGGTGCCA
AGCAAGAAATTCAAGGTGCTGGGTAATACTGACCGCCATTCAATCAAGAAGAACCTGATCGGAGCACTCC
TCTTCGACTCCGGTGAAACCGCTGAAGCTACTCGGCTGAAGCGGACCGCAAGGCGGAGATACACCCGCCG
CAAGAATCGGATATGTTATCTGCAAGAGATCTTTAGCAACGAAATGGCTAAGGTGGACGACTCCTTCTTT
CACCGCCTGGAAGAGAGCTTTCTGGTGGAGGAGGATAAGAAACACGAGAGGCACCCTATATTCGGAAATA
TCGTGGATGAGGTGGCTTACCATGAAAAGTATCCTACAATCTACCATCTGAGGAAGAAGCTGGTGGACAG
CACCGATAAAGCAGACCTGAGGCTCATCTATCTGGCCCTGGCTCATATGATAAAGTTTAGAGGACACTTT
CTGATCGAGGGCGACCTGAATCCCGATAATTCCGATGTGGATAAACTCTTCATTCAACTGGTGCAGACAT
ATAACCAACTGTTCGAGGAGAATCCCATAAACGCTTCTGGTGTGGATGCCAAGGCTATTCTGTCCGCTCG
GCTGTCCAAGTCACGCAGACTGGAGAATCTGATTGCCCAACTGCCAGGAGAAAAGAAGAACGGCCTGTTT
GGGAACCTCATCGCCCTGAGCCTGGGCCTGACACCTAACTTCAAGTCCAATTTTGATCTGGCCGAAGATG
CTAAACTCCAGCTCTCCAAGGACACCTATGACGATGATCTGGACAACCTGCTCGCACAGATAGGCGACCA
GTACGCCGATCTCTTTCTGGCTGCTAAGAATCTCTCCGACGCCATTCTGCTGAGCGACATACTCCGGGTC
AACACTGAGATCACCAAAGCACCTCTGAGCGCCTCCATGATAAAACGCTATGATGAACACCATCAAGACC
TGACTCTGCTCAAAGCCCTCGTGAGGCAACAGCTGCCAGAGAAGTACAAAGAGATATTCTTCGACCAGAG
CAAGAATGGATATGCCGGATACATCGATGGCGGAGCATCACAGGAAGAATTTTACAAGTTCATCAAACCA
ATCCTCGAGAAGATGGACGGTACTGAAGAGCTGCTGGTGAAGCTGAACAGGGAGGACCTGCTGAGGAAGC
AGAGGACCTTTGATAATGGCTCCATTCCACATCAGATACACCTGGGAGAGCTGCATGCAATCCTCCGCAG
GCAGGAGGATTTCTATCCTTTCCTGAAGGATAACCGGGAGAAGATAGAGAAGATCCTGACCTTCAGGATC
CCTTATTACGTCGGCCCTCTGGCTAGAGGCAACTCCCGCTTCGCTTGGATGACCAGGAAATCTGAGGAGA
CAATTACTCCTTGGAACTTCGAAGAGGTCGTGGATAAGGGCGCAAGCGCCCAGTCATTCATCGAACGGAT
GACCAATTTCGATAAGAACCTGCCAAACGAGAAGGTCCTGCCCAAACATTCACTCCTGTACGAGTATTTC
ACCGTCTATAACGAGCTGACTAAAGTGAAGTACGTGACCGAGGGCATGAGGAAGCCTGCCTTCCTGTCCG
GAGAGCAGAAGAAGGCTATCGTTGATCTGCTCTTCAAGACTAATAGAAAGGTGACAGTGAAGCAGCTCAA
GGAGGATTACTTTAAGAAGATCGAATGCTTTGACTCAGTGGAAATCTCTGGCGTGGAGGACCGCTTTAAT
GCCAGCCTGGGCACTTACCATGATCTGCTGAAGATAATCAAAGACAAAGATTTCCTCGATAATGAGGAGA
ACGAGGACATCCTGGAAGATATCGTGCTGACCCTGACTCTGTTCGAGGATAGAGAGATGATCGAAGAGCG
CCTGAAGACCTATGCCCATCTGTTTGACGATAAAGTCATGAAACAGCTCAAGCGGCGGCGCTACACTGGG
TGGGGTAGACTCTCCAGGAAACTCATAAACGGCATCCGCGACAAACAGAGCGGAAAGACCATCCTGGATT
TCCTGAAATCCGACGGATTCGCTAACAGGAACTTCATGCAACTGATTCACGATGACTCTCTGACATTTAA
AGAGGACATCCAGAAGGCACAGGTGAGCGGTCAAGGCGACAGCCTGCACGAGCACATCGCCAACCTCGCT
GGATCACCCGCCATAAAGAAGGGAATACTGCAGACAGTCAAGGTCGTGGACGAACTCGTCAAAGTGATGG
GTCGGCACAAGCCAGAGAATATCGTTATCGAAATGGCAAGGGAGAACCAAACCACCCAGAAGGGCCAGAA
GAACTCTCGGGAACGGATGAAAAGAATCGAAGAGGGAATTAAGGAGCTGGGATCTCAGATACTGAAGGAG
CACCCTGTGGAGAATACACAGCTCCAGAACGAGAAACTCTACCTGTACTACCTCCAGAACGGGCGGGACA
TGTACGTTGACCAGGAACTCGACATCAACCGGCTGTCCGATTATGACGTGGACGCTATTGTTCCACAGTC
CTTCCTCAAAGATGACTCCATTGACAACAAGGTGCTGACCAGATCCGATAAGGCCCGCGGTAAGTCTGAC
AATGTTCCATCAGAAGAGGTGGTCAAGAAGATGAAGAATTACTGGCGGCAGCTCCTCAACGCCAAACTGA
TCACCCAGCGGAAGTTTGACAATCTGACTAAGGCAGAAAGAGGAGGTCTGAGCGAACTCGACAAGGCCGG
CTTTATTAAGAGGCAACTGGTCGAAACACGCCAGATTACCAAACACGTGGCACAAATCCTCGACTCTAGG
ATGAACACTAAGTACGATGAGAACGATAAGCTGATCAGGGAAGTGAAAGTGATAACTCTGAAGAGCAAGC
TGGTGTCTGACTTCCGGAAGGACTTTCAATTCTACAAAGTTCGCGAAATAAACAATTACCATCATGCTCA
CGATGCCTATCTCAATGCTGTCGTTGGCACCGCCCTGATCAAGAAATACCCTAAACTGGAGTCTGAGTTC
GTGTACGGTGACTATAAAGTCTACGATGTGAGGAAGATGATAGCAAAGTCTGAGCAAGAGATTGGCAAAG
CCACCGCCAAGTACTTCTTCTACTCTAATATCATGAATTTCTTTAAGACTGAGATAACCCTGGCTAACGG
CGAAATCCGGAAGCGCCCACTGATCGAAACAAACGGAGAAACAGGAGAAATCGTGTGGGATAAAGGCAGG
GACTTCGCAACTGTGCGGAAGGTGCTGTCCATGCCACAAGTCAATATCGTGAAGAAGACCGAAGTGCAGA
CCGGCGGATTCTCAAAGGAGAGCATCCTGCCAAAGCGGAACTCTGACAAGCTGATCGCCAGGAAGAAAGA
TTGGGACCCAAAGAAGTATGGCGGTTTCGATTCCCCTACAGTGGCTTATTCCGTTCTGGTCGTGGCAAAA
GTGGAGAAAGGCAAGTCCAAGAAACTCAAGTCTGTTAAGGAGCTGCTCGGAATTACTATTATGGAGAGAT
CCAGCTTCGAGAAGAATCCAATCGATTTCCTGGAAGCTAAGGGCTATAAAGAAGTGAAGAAAGATCTCAT
CATCAAACTGCCCAAGTACTCTCTCTTTGAGCTGGAGAATGGTAGGAAGCGGATGCTGGCCTCCGCCGGA
GAGCTGCAGAAAGGAAACGAGCTGGCTCTGCCCTCCAAATACGTGAACTTCCTGTATCTGGCCTCCCACT
ACGAGAAACTCAAAGGTAGCCCTGAAGACAATGAGCAGAAGCAACTCTTTGTTGAGCAACATAAACACTA
CCTGGACGAAATCATTGAACAGATTAGCGAGTTCAGCAAGCGGGTTATTCTGGCCGATGCAAACCTCGAT
AAAGTGCTGAGCGCATATAATAAGCACAGGGACAAGCCAATTCGCGAACAAGCAGAGAATATTATCCACC
TCTTTACTCTGACTAATCTGGGCGCTCCTGCTGCCTTCAAGTATTTCGATACAACTATTGACAGGAAGCG
GTACACCTCTACCAAAGAAGTTCTCGATGCCACCCTGATACACCAGTCAATTACCGGACTGTACGAGACT
CGCATCGACCTGTCTCAGCTCGGCGGCGACGGTTCTGAATTCAGCCTGGGCAGCGGCTCCCCCAAGAAAA
AACGCAAGGTGGAAGATCCTAAGAAAAAGCGGAAAGTGGACGGCATTGGTAGTGGGAGCAACGGCAGCAG
CGGAGAGGAACTGCTGAGCAAGAACTACCACCTGGAAAACGAGGTGGCCAGACTGAAGAAAGGCTCTGGC
TCTGGCGGAAGCGGTTCTGGCGGATCAGGATCTGGAAGTGGCGGCTCTGGAAGCGGAGGTTCTGGATCTG
GCGAAGAACTGCTGTCTAAGAATTATCACCTCGAGAACGAAGTGGCTCGGCTCAAGAAAGGCAGTGGCAG
CGGAGGAAGTGGATCCGGCGGTAGTGGTAGTGGAAGCGGCGGATCCGGCTCAGGCGGATCTGGTTCAGGG
GAAGAACTCCTCTCCAAAAACTACCATCTCGAGAATGAGGTCGCCCGCCTGAAAAAAGGATCAGGTTCCG
GTGGTTCTGGCAGCGGTGGTTCAGGCTCAGGCAGCGGCGGTAGCGGTAGCGGTGGAAGCGGAAGCGGAGA
AGAACTTCTCAGCAAAAATTACCACTTGGAGAATGAAGTTGCAAGACTCAAAAAAGGTTCCGGCAGTGGC
GGCAGCGGCAGCGGCGGATCTGGTAGTGGATCTGGTGGCAGTGGTTCAGGCGGAAGTGGTAGCGGAGAGG
AATTGCTCTCAAAGAACTATCATTTGGAGAACGAGGTTGCACGCTTGAAGAAAGGCAGCGGATCAGGCGG
ATCTGGCAGCGGTGGATCTGGTTCTGGATCCGGCGGCTCCGGTAGTGGTGGAAGTGGCTCTGGGGAAGAA
TTGCTTAGCAAGAATTATCATCTTGAAAATGAGGTTGCCAGGCTTAAAAAAGGCAGTGGCTCCGGCGGAT
CCGGAAGCGGAGGCAGCGGATCTGGATCTGGTGGTTCAGGATCTGGCGGTTCTGGTAGCGGGGAAGAACT
GTTGAGTAAAAACTATCACCTTGAGAACGAGGTCGCAAGGTTGAAAAAAGGATCCGGCTCTGGCGGCTCC
GGAAGTGGCGGATCTGGCTCCGGTAGCGGAGGATCAGGATCCGGCGGAAGCGGATCAGGCGAGGAACTGC
TTTCCAAAAATTACCACCTTGAAAACGAAGTCGCCCGCCTCAAGAAAGGTTCTGGCAGCGGAGGCTCTGG
CAGTGGTGGTAGCGGAAGTGGAAGTGGTGGCAGTGGTAGCGGTGGATCTGGAAGCGGCGAGGAACTCCTG
TCAAAGAATTACCATCTCGAAAACGAGGTCGCAAGGCTCAAGAAAGGCTCAGGATCAGGCGGCTCTGGAT
CCGGCGGTTCTGGTTCCGGCTCAGGTGGAAGTGGATCTGGCGGCTCAGGTTCCGGCGAAGAATTGCTTTC
CAAGAACTACCATTTGGAAAATGAAGTCGCTCGTTTGAAGAAAGGTTCAGGCTCCGGCCAGCGGCCGCAA
GGTGGAGGTGGACCCAAGAAGAAGCGCAAGGTGACCGGTCATCATCACCATCACCATTGAGTTTAAACCC
GCTGATCAGCCTCGACTGTGCCTTCTAGTTGCCAGCCATCTGTTGTTTGCCCCTCCCCCGTGCCTTCCTT
GACCCTGGAAGGTGCCACTCCCACTGTCCTTTCCTAATAAAATGAGGAAATTGCATCGCATTGTCTGAGT
AGGTGTCATTCTATTCTGGGGGGTGGGGTGGGGCAGGACAGCAAGGGGGAGGATTGGGAAGACAATAGCA
GGCATGCTGGGGATGCGGTGGGCTCTATGGCTTCTGAGGCGGAAAGAACCAGCTGGGGCTCTAGGGGGTA
TCCCC
[124 nt withheld, positions 6866-6989]
C
[32 nt withheld, positions 6991-7022]
CA
[57 nt withheld, positions 7025-7081]
A
[49 nt withheld, positions 7083-7131]
CCTTTGACGTTGGAGTCCACGTTCTTT
[37 nt withheld, positions 7159-7195]
ACCCTATCTCGGTCTATTCTTTTGATTTATAAGGGATTTTGGGGATTTCGGCCTATTGGTTAAAAAATGA
GCTGATTTAACAAAAATTTAACGCGAATTAATTCTGTGGAATGTGTGTCAGTTAGGGTGTGGAAAGTCCC
CAGGCTCCCCAGGCAGGCAGAAGTATGCAAAGCATGCATCTCAATTAGTCAGCAACCAGGTGTGGAAAGT
CCCCAGGCTCCCCAGCAGGCAGAAGTATGCAAAGCATGCATCTCAATTAGTCAGCAACCATAGTCCCGCC
CCTAACTCCGCCCATCCCGCCCCTAACTCCGCCCAGTTCCGCCCATTCTCCGCCCCATGGCTGACTAATT
TTTTTTATTTATGCAGAGGCCGAGGCCGCCTCTGCCTCTGAGCTATTCCAGAAGTAGTGAGGAGGCTTTT
TTGGAGGCCTAGGCTTTTGCAAAAAGCTCCCGGGAGCTTGTATATCCATTTTCGGATCTGATCAGCACGT
GTTGACAATTAATCATCGGCATAGTATATCGGCATAGTATAATACGACAAGGTGAGGAACTAAACCATGG
CCAAGCCTTTGTCTCAAGAAGAATCCACCCTCATTGAAAGAGCAACGGCTACAATCAACAGCATCCCCAT
CTCTGAAGACTACAGCGTCGCCAGCGCAGCTCTCTCTAGCGACGGCCGCATCTTCACTGGTGTCAATGTA
TATCATTTTACTGGGGGACCTTGTGCAGAACTCGTGGTGCTGGGCACTGCTGCTGCTGCGGCAGCTGGCA
ACCTGACTTGTATCGTCGCGATCGGAAATGAGAACAGGGGCATCTTGAGCCCCTGCGGACGGTGTCGACA
GGTGCTTCTCGATCTGCATCCTGGGATCAAAGCGATAGTGAAGGACAGTGATGGACAGCCGACGGCAGTT
GGGATTCGTGAATTGCTGCCCTCTGGTTATGTGTGGGAGGGCTAAGCACTTCGTGGCCGAGGAGCAGGAC
TGACACGTGCTACGAGATTTCGATTCCACCGCCGCCTTCTATGAAAGGTTGGGCTTCGGAATCGTTTTCC
GGGACGCCGGCTGGATGATCCTCCAGCGCGGGGATCTCATGCTGGAGTTCTTCGCCCACCCCAACTTGTT
TATTGCAGCTTATAATGGTTACAAATAAAGCAATAGCATCACAAATTTCACAAATAAAGCATTTTTTTCA
CTGCATTCTAGTTGTGGTTTGTCCAAACTCATCAATGTATCTTATCATGTCTGTATACCGTCGACCTCTA
GCTAGAGCTTGGCGTAATCATGGTCATAGCTGTTTCCTGTGTGAAATTGTTATCCGCTCACAATTCCACA
CAACATACGAGCCGGAAGCATAAAGTGTAAAGCCTGGGGTGCCTAATGAGTGAGCTAACTCACATTAATT
GCGTTGCGCTCACTGCCCGCTTTCCAGTCGGGAAACCTGTCGTGCCAGCTGCATTAATGAATCGGCCAAC
GCGCGGGGAGAGGCGGTTTGCGTATTGGGCGCTCTTCCGCTTCCTCGCTCACTGACTCGCTGCGCTCGGT
CGTTCGGCTGCGGCGAGCGGTATCAGCTCACTCAAAGGCGGTAATACGGTTATCCACAGAATCAGGGGAT
AACGCAGGAAAGAACATGTGAGCAAAAGGCCAGCAAAAGGCCAGGAACCGTAAAAAGGCCGCGTTGCTGG
CGTTTTTCCATAGGCTCCGCCCCCCTGACGAGCATCACAAAAATCGACGCTCAAGTCAGAGGTGGCGAAA
CCCGACAGGACTATAAAGATACCAGGCGTTTCCCCCTGGAAGCTCCCTCGTGCGCTCTCCTGTTCCGACC
CTGCCGCTTACCGGATACCTGTCCGCCTTTCTCCCTTCGGGAAGCGTGGCGCTTTCTCAATGCTCACGCT
GTAGGTATCTCAGTTCGGTGTAGGTCGTTCGCTCCAAGCTGGGCTGTGTGCACGAACCCCCCGTTCAGCC
CGACCGCTGCGCCTTATCCGGTAACTATCGTCTTGAGTCCAACCCGGTAAGACACGACTTATCGCCACTG
GCAGCAGCCACTGGTAACAGGATTAGCAGAGCGAGGTATGTAGGCGGTGCTACAGAGTTCTTGAAGTGGT
GGCCTAACTACGGCTACACTAGAAGGACAGTATTTGGTATCTGCGCTCTGCTGAAGCCAGTTACCTTCGG
AAAAAGAGTTGGTAGCTCTTGATCCGGCAAACAAACCACCGCTGGTAGCGGTGGTTTTTTTGTTTGCAAG
CAGCAGATTACGCGCAGAAAAAAAGGATCTCAAGAAGATCCTTTGATCTTTTCTACGGGGTCTGACGCTC
AGTGGAACGAAAACTCACGTTAAGGGATTTTGGTCATGAGATTATCAAAAAGGATCTTCACCTAGATCCT
TTTAAATTAAAAATGAAGTTTTAAATCAATCTAAAGTATATATGAGTAAACTTGGTCTGACAGTTACCAA
TGCTTAATCAGTGAGGCACCTATCTCAGCGATCTGTCTATTTCGTTCATCCATAGTTGCCTGACTCCCCG
TCGTGTAGATAACTACGATACGGGAGGGCTTACCATCTGGCCCCAGTGCTGCAATGATACCGCGAGACCC
ACGCTCACCGGCTCCAGATTTATCAGCAATAAACCAGCCAGCCGGAAGGGCCGAGCGCAGAAGTGGTCCT
GCAACTTTATCCGCCTCCATCCAGTCTATTAATTGTTGCCGGGAAGCTAGAGTAAGTAGTTCGCCAGTTA
ATAGTTTGCGCAACGTTGTTGCCATTGCTACAGGCATCGTGGTGTCACGCTCGTCGTTTGGTATGGCTTC
ATTCAGCTCCGGTTCCCAACGATCAAGGCGAGTTACATGATCCCCCATGTTGTGCAAAAAAGCGGTTAGC
TCCTTCGGTCCTCCGATCGTTGTCAGAAGTAAGTTGGCCGCAGTGTTATCACTCATGGTTATGGCAGCAC
TGCATAATTCTCTTACTGTCATGCCATCCGTAAGATGCTTTTCTGTGACTGGTGAGTACTCAACCAAGTC
ATTCTGAGAATAGTGTATGCGGCGACCGAGTTGCTCTTGCCCGGCGTCAATACGGGATAATACCGCGCCA
CATAGCAGAACTTTAAAAGTGCTCATCATTGGAAAACGTTCTTCGGGGCGAAAACTCTCAAGGATCTTAC
CGCTGTTGAGATCCAGTTCGATGTAACCCACTCGTGCACCCAACTGATCTTCAGCATCTTTTACTTTCAC
CAGCGTTTCTGGGTGAGCAAAAACAGGAAGGCAAAATGCCGCAAAAAAGGGAATAAGGGCGACACGGAAA
TGTTGAATACTCATACTCTTCCTTTTTCAATATTATTGAAGCATTTATCAGGGTTATTGTCTCATGAGCG
GATACATATTTGAATGTATTTAGAAAAATAAACAAATAGGGGTTCCGCGCACATTTCCCCGAAAAGTGCC
ACCTGACGTC
