Features (pLannotate 1.2.2; 25 found; start..end, strand, type, name):
      1..380     +  enhancer       CMV enhancer: human cytomegalovirus immediate early enhancer
    381..584     +  promoter       CMV promoter: human cytomegalovirus (CMV) immediate early promoter
    580..613     +  LTR            5' LTR (truncated) (fragment): truncated 5' long terminal repeat (LTR) from HIV-1
    629..647     +  promoter       T7 promoter: promoter for bacteriophage T7 RNA polymerase
    709..728     +  CDS            3xFLAG (fragment): three tandem FLAG® epitope tags
    736..4836    +  CDS            cas9: CAS9_STRP1 - Also known as csn1 From Streptococcus pyogenes serotype M1.
   4951..5007    +  CDS            GCN4 (fragment): GCN4_YEAST - Also known as AAS101 From Saccharomyces cerevisiae (strain ATCC 204508 / S288c) (Baker's yeast).
   5653..5672    +  CDS            GCN4_v4 (fragment): GCN4 peptide optimized to improve solubility while preserving binding to an scFv-GFP fusion protein (Tanenbaum et al., 2014)
   6362..6586    +  polyA_signal   bGH poly(A) signal: bovine growth hormone polyadenylation signal
   6590..6611    +  promoter       SV40 promoter (fragment): SV40 enhancer and early promoter
   6632..7060    +  rep_origin     f1 ori (sequence partly withheld): f1 bacteriophage origin of replication; arrow indicates direction of (+) strand synthesis
   7074..7403    +  promoter       SV40 promoter: SV40 enhancer and early promoter
   7451..7498    +  promoter       EM7 promoter: synthetic bacterial promoter&nbsp
   7517..7915    +  CDS            BSD: blasticidin S deaminase; Aspergillus terreus BSD; confers resistance to blasticidin
   7916..7943    +  CDS            BleoR (fragment): antibiotic-binding protein; Sh ble from Streptoalloteichus hindustanus; confers resistance to bleomycin, phleomycin, and Zeocin™
   7953..8078    +  CDS            ble (fragment): BLE_KLEPN - Experimental evidence at protein level: Swiss-Prot protein existence level 1. Binding protein with a strong affinity to the bleomycin family of antibiotics. Binds to CL990; an antimitotic-antibiotic compound. From Klebsiella pneumoniae.
   8073..8194    +  polyA_signal   SV40 poly(A) signal: SV40 polyadenylation signal
   8267..8283    -  protein_bind   lac operator: The lac repressor binds to the lac operator to inhibit transcription in E. coli. This inhibition can be relieved by adding lactose or isopropyl-β-D-thiogalactopyranoside (IPTG). lac repressor encoded by lacI
   8291..8321    -  promoter       lac promoter: promoter for the E. coli lac operon
   8336..8357    -  protein_bind   CAP binding site: CAP binding activates transcription in the presence of cAMP. E. coli catabolite activator protein
   8370..8462    -  CDS            lacI (fragment): lac repressor; lacI; The lac repressor binds to the lac operator to inhibit transcription in E. coli. This inhibition can be relieved by adding lactose or isopropyl-β-D-thiogalactopyranoside (IPTG).
   8645..9233    -  rep_origin     ori: high-copy-number ColE1/pMB1/pBR322/pUC origin of replication
   9404..10264   -  CDS            AmpR: β-lactamase; bla; confers resistance to ampicillin, carbenicillin, and related antibiotics
  10265..10369   -  promoter       AmpR promoter: bla
  10428..10480   -  misc_feature   bom (fragment): basis of mobility region from pBR322
>Addgene plasmid #113026 | pST1374-dCas9-GCN4 | addgene full sequence | sequence record 215975 | Addgene NGS Result
GACATTGATTATTGACTAGTTATTAATAGTAATCAATTACGGGGTCATTAGTTCATAGCCCATATATGGA
GTTCCGCGTTACATAACTTACGGTAAATGGCCCGCCTGGCTGACCGCCCAACGACCCCCGCCCATTGACG
TCAATAATGACGTATGTTCCCATAGTAACGCCAATAGGGACTTTCCATTGACGTCAATGGGTGGAGTATT
TACGGTAAACTGCCCACTTGGCAGTACATCAAGTGTATCATATGCCAAGTACGCCCCCTATTGACGTCAA
TGACGGTAAATGGCCCGCCTGGCATTATGCCCAGTACATGACCTTATGGGACTTTCCTACTTGGCAGTAC
ATCTACGTATTAGTCATCGCTATTACCATGGTGATGCGGTTTTGGCAGTACATCAATGGGCGTGGATAGC
GGTTTGACTCACGGGGATTTCCAAGTCTCCACCCCATTGACGTCAATGGGAGTTTGTTTTGGCACCAAAA
TCAACGGGACTTTCCAAAATGTCGTAACAACTCCGCCCCATTGACGCAAATGGGCGGTAGGCGTGTACGG
TGGGAGGTCTATATAAGCAGAGCTCTCTGGCTAACTAGAGAACCCACTGCTTACTGGCTTATCGAAATTA
ATACGACTCACTATAGGGAGACCCAAGCTGGCTAGCACCATGGGACCTAAGAAAAAGAGGAAGGTGGCGG
CCGCTGACTACAAGGATGACGACGATAAATCTAGAGACAAGAAATACTCTATTGGACTGGCTATCGGGAC
AAACTCCGTTGGCTGGGCCGTCATAACCGACGAGTATAAGGTGCCAAGCAAGAAATTCAAGGTGCTGGGT
AATACTGACCGCCATTCAATCAAGAAGAACCTGATCGGAGCACTCCTCTTCGACTCCGGTGAAACCGCTG
AAGCTACTCGGCTGAAGCGGACCGCAAGGCGGAGATACACCCGCCGCAAGAATCGGATATGTTATCTGCA
AGAGATCTTTAGCAACGAAATGGCTAAGGTGGACGACTCCTTCTTTCACCGCCTGGAAGAGAGCTTTCTG
GTGGAGGAGGATAAGAAACACGAGAGGCACCCTATATTCGGAAATATCGTGGATGAGGTGGCTTACCATG
AAAAGTATCCTACAATCTACCATCTGAGGAAGAAGCTGGTGGACAGCACCGATAAAGCAGACCTGAGGCT
CATCTATCTGGCCCTGGCTCATATGATAAAGTTTAGAGGACACTTTCTGATCGAGGGCGACCTGAATCCC
GATAATTCCGATGTGGATAAACTCTTCATTCAACTGGTGCAGACATATAACCAACTGTTCGAGGAGAATC
CCATAAACGCTTCTGGTGTGGATGCCAAGGCTATTCTGTCCGCTCGGCTGTCCAAGTCACGCAGACTGGA
GAATCTGATTGCCCAACTGCCAGGAGAAAAGAAGAACGGCCTGTTTGGGAACCTCATCGCCCTGAGCCTG
GGCCTGACACCTAACTTCAAGTCCAATTTTGATCTGGCCGAAGATGCTAAACTCCAGCTCTCCAAGGACA
CCTATGACGATGATCTGGACAACCTGCTCGCACAGATAGGCGACCAGTACGCCGATCTCTTTCTGGCTGC
TAAGAATCTCTCCGACGCCATTCTGCTGAGCGACATACTCCGGGTCAACACTGAGATCACCAAAGCACCT
CTGAGCGCCTCCATGATAAAACGCTATGATGAACACCATCAAGACCTGACTCTGCTCAAAGCCCTCGTGA
GGCAACAGCTGCCAGAGAAGTACAAAGAGATATTCTTCGACCAGAGCAAGAATGGATATGCCGGATACAT
CGATGGCGGAGCATCACAGGAAGAATTTTACAAGTTCATCAAACCAATCCTCGAGAAGATGGACGGTACT
GAAGAGCTGCTGGTGAAGCTGAACAGGGAGGACCTGCTGAGGAAGCAGAGGACCTTTGATAATGGCTCCA
TTCCACATCAGATACACCTGGGAGAGCTGCATGCAATCCTCCGCAGGCAGGAGGATTTCTATCCTTTCCT
GAAGGATAACCGGGAGAAGATAGAGAAGATCCTGACCTTCAGGATCCCTTATTACGTCGGCCCTCTGGCT
AGAGGCAACTCCCGCTTCGCTTGGATGACCAGGAAATCTGAGGAGACAATTACTCCTTGGAACTTCGAAG
AGGTCGTGGATAAGGGCGCAAGCGCCCAGTCATTCATCGAACGGATGACCAATTTCGATAAGAACCTGCC
AAACGAGAAGGTCCTGCCCAAACATTCACTCCTGTACGAGTATTTCACCGTCTATAACGAGCTGACTAAA
GTGAAGTACGTGACCGAGGGCATGAGGAAGCCTGCCTTCCTGTCCGGAGAGCAGAAGAAGGCTATCGTTG
ATCTGCTCTTCAAGACTAATAGAAAGGTGACAGTGAAGCAGCTCAAGGAGGATTACTTTAAGAAGATCGA
ATGCTTTGACTCAGTGGAAATCTCTGGCGTGGAGGACCGCTTTAATGCCAGCCTGGGCACTTACCATGAT
CTGCTGAAGATAATCAAAGACAAAGATTTCCTCGATAATGAGGAGAACGAGGACATCCTGGAAGATATCG
TGCTGACCCTGACTCTGTTCGAGGATAGAGAGATGATCGAAGAGCGCCTGAAGACCTATGCCCATCTGTT
TGACGATAAAGTCATGAAACAGCTCAAGCGGCGGCGCTACACTGGGTGGGGTAGACTCTCCAGGAAACTC
ATAAACGGCATCCGCGACAAACAGAGCGGAAAGACCATCCTGGATTTCCTGAAATCCGACGGATTCGCTA
ACAGGAACTTCATGCAACTGATTCACGATGACTCTCTGACATTTAAAGAGGACATCCAGAAGGCACAGGT
GAGCGGTCAAGGCGACAGCCTGCACGAGCACATCGCCAACCTCGCTGGATCACCCGCCATAAAGAAGGGA
ATACTGCAGACAGTCAAGGTCGTGGACGAACTCGTCAAAGTGATGGGTCGGCACAAGCCAGAGAATATCG
TTATCGAAATGGCAAGGGAGAACCAAACCACCCAGAAGGGCCAGAAGAACTCTCGGGAACGGATGAAAAG
AATCGAAGAGGGAATTAAGGAGCTGGGATCTCAGATACTGAAGGAGCACCCTGTGGAGAATACACAGCTC
CAGAACGAGAAACTCTACCTGTACTACCTCCAGAACGGGCGGGACATGTACGTTGACCAGGAACTCGACA
TCAACCGGCTGTCCGATTATGACGTGGACGCTATTGTTCCACAGTCCTTCCTCAAAGATGACTCCATTGA
CAACAAGGTGCTGACCAGATCCGATAAGGCCCGCGGTAAGTCTGACAATGTTCCATCAGAAGAGGTGGTC
AAGAAGATGAAGAATTACTGGCGGCAGCTCCTCAACGCCAAACTGATCACCCAGCGGAAGTTTGACAATC
TGACTAAGGCAGAAAGAGGAGGTCTGAGCGAACTCGACAAGGCCGGCTTTATTAAGAGGCAACTGGTCGA
AACACGCCAGATTACCAAACACGTGGCACAAATCCTCGACTCTAGGATGAACACTAAGTACGATGAGAAC
GATAAGCTGATCAGGGAAGTGAAAGTGATAACTCTGAAGAGCAAGCTGGTGTCTGACTTCCGGAAGGACT
TTCAATTCTACAAAGTTCGCGAAATAAACAATTACCATCATGCTCACGATGCCTATCTCAATGCTGTCGT
TGGCACCGCCCTGATCAAGAAATACCCTAAACTGGAGTCTGAGTTCGTGTACGGTGACTATAAAGTCTAC
GATGTGAGGAAGATGATAGCAAAGTCTGAGCAAGAGATTGGCAAAGCCACCGCCAAGTACTTCTTCTACT
CTAATATCATGAATTTCTTTAAGACTGAGATAACCCTGGCTAACGGCGAAATCCGGAAGCGCCCACTGAT
CGAAACAAACGGAGAAACAGGAGAAATCGTGTGGGATAAAGGCAGGGACTTCGCAACTGTGCGGAAGGTG
CTGTCCATGCCACAAGTCAATATCGTGAAGAAGACCGAAGTGCAGACCGGCGGATTCTCAAAGGAGAGCA
TCCTGCCAAAGCGGAACTCTGACAAGCTGATCGCCAGGAAGAAAGATTGGGACCCAAAGAAGTATGGCGG
TTTCGATTCCCCTACAGTGGCTTATTCCGTTCTGGTCGTGGCAAAAGTGGAGAAAGGCAAGTCCAAGAAA
CTCAAGTCTGTTAAGGAGCTGCTCGGAATTACTATTATGGAGAGATCCAGCTTCGAGAAGAATCCAATCG
ATTTCCTGGAAGCTAAGGGCTATAAAGAAGTGAAGAAAGATCTCATCATCAAACTGCCCAAGTACTCTCT
CTTTGAGCTGGAGAATGGTAGGAAGCGGATGCTGGCCTCCGCCGGAGAGCTGCAGAAAGGAAACGAGCTG
GCTCTGCCCTCCAAATACGTGAACTTCCTGTATCTGGCCTCCCACTACGAGAAACTCAAAGGTAGCCCTG
AAGACAATGAGCAGAAGCAACTCTTTGTTGAGCAACATAAACACTACCTGGACGAAATCATTGAACAGAT
TAGCGAGTTCAGCAAGCGGGTTATTCTGGCCGATGCAAACCTCGATAAAGTGCTGAGCGCATATAATAAG
CACAGGGACAAGCCAATTCGCGAACAAGCAGAGAATATTATCCACCTCTTTACTCTGACTAATCTGGGCG
CTCCTGCTGCCTTCAAGTATTTCGATACAACTATTGACAGGAAGCGGTACACCTCTACCAAAGAAGTTCT
CGATGCCACCCTGATACACCAGTCAATTACCGGACTGTACGAGACTCGCATCGACCTGTCTCAGCTCGGC
GGCGACGGTTCTGAATTCAGCCTGGGCAGCGGCTCCCCCAAGAAAAAACGCAAGGTGGAAGATCCTAAGA
AAAAGCGGAAAGTGGACGGCATTGGTAGTGGGAGCAACGGCAGCAGCGGAGAGGAACTGCTGAGCAAGAA
CTACCACCTGGAAAACGAGGTGGCCAGACTGAAGAAAGGCTCTGGCTCTGGCGGAAGCGGTTCTGGCGGA
TCAGGATCTGGAAGTGGCGGCTCTGGAAGCGGAGGTTCTGGATCTGGCGAAGAACTGCTGTCTAAGAATT
ATCACCTCGAGAACGAAGTGGCTCGGCTCAAGAAAGGCAGTGGCAGCGGAGGAAGTGGATCCGGCGGTAG
TGGTAGTGGAAGCGGCGGATCCGGCTCAGGCGGATCTGGTTCAGGGGAAGAACTCCTCTCCAAAAACTAC
CATCTCGAGAATGAGGTCGCCCGCCTGAAAAAAGGATCAGGTTCCGGTGGTTCTGGCAGCGGTGGTTCAG
GCTCAGGCAGCGGCGGTAGCGGTAGCGGTGGAAGCGGAAGCGGAGAAGAACTTCTCAGCAAAAATTACCA
CTTGGAGAATGAAGTTGCAAGACTCAAAAAAGGTTCCGGCAGTGGCGGCAGCGGCAGCGGCGGATCTGGT
AGTGGATCTGGTGGCAGTGGTTCAGGCGGAAGTGGTAGCGGAGAGGAATTGCTCTCAAAGAACTATCATT
TGGAGAACGAGGTTGCACGCTTGAAGAAAGGCAGCGGATCAGGCGGATCTGGCAGCGGTGGATCTGGTTC
TGGATCCGGCGGCTCCGGTAGTGGTGGAAGTGGCTCTGGGGAAGAATTGCTTAGCAAGAATTATCATCTT
GAAAATGAGGTTGCCAGGCTTAAAAAAGGCAGTGGCTCCGGCGGATCCGGAAGCGGAGGCAGCGGATCTG
GATCTGGTGGTTCAGGATCTGGCGGTTCTGGTAGCGGGGAAGAACTGTTGAGTAAAAACTATCACCTTGA
GAACGAGGTCGCAAGGTTGAAAAAAGGATCCGGCTCTGGCGGCTCCGGAAGTGGCGGATCTGGCTCCGGT
AGCGGAGGATCAGGATCCGGCGGAAGCGGATCAGGCGAGGAACTGCTTTCCAAAAATTACCACCTTGAAA
ACGAAGTCGCCCGCCTCAAGAAAGGTTCTGGCAGCGGAGGCTCTGGCAGTGGTGGTAGCGGAAGTGGAAG
TGGTGGCAGTGGTAGCGGTGGATCTGGAAGCGGCGAGGAACTCCTGTCAAAGAATTACCATCTCGAAAAC
GAGGTCGCAAGGCTCAAGAAAGGCTCAGGATCAGGCGGCTCTGGATCCGGCGGTTCTGGTTCCGGCTCAG
GTGGAAGTGGATCTGGCGGCTCAGGTTCCGGCGAAGAATTGCTTTCCAAGAACTACCATTTGGAAAATGA
AGTCGCTCGTTTGAAGAAAGGTTCAGGCTCCGGCCAGCGGCCGCAAGGTGGAGGTGGACCCAAGAAGAAG
CGCAAGGTGACCGGTCATCATCACCATCACCATTGAGTTTAAACCCGCTGATCAGCCTCGACTGTGCCTT
CTAGTTGCCAGCCATCTGTTGTTTGCCCCTCCCCCGTGCCTTCCTTGACCCTGGAAGGTGCCACTCCCAC
TGTCCTTTCCTAATAAAATGAGGAAATTGCATCGCATTGTCTGAGTAGGTGTCATTCTATTCTGGGGGGT
GGGGTGGGGCAGGACAGCAAGGGGGAGGATTGGGAAGACAATAGCAGGCATGCTGGGGATGCGGTGGGCT
CTATGGCTTCTGAGGCGGAAAGAACCAGCTGGGGCTCTAGGGGGTATCCCC
[124 nt withheld, positions 6632-6755]
C
[91 nt withheld, positions 6757-6847]
A
[49 nt withheld, positions 6849-6897]
CCTTTGACGTTGGAGTCCACGTTCTTT
[37 nt withheld, positions 6925-6961]
ACCCTATCTCGGTCTATTCTTTTGATTTATAAGGGATTTTGCCGATTTCGGCCTATTGGTTAAAAAATGA
GCTGATTTAACAAAAATTTAACGCGAATTAATTCTGTGGAATGTGTGTCAGTTAGGGTGTGGAAAGTCCC
CAGGCTCCCCAGCAGGCAGAAGTATGCAAAGCATGCATCTCAATTAGTCAGCAACCAGGTGTGGAAAGTC
CCCAGGCTCCCCAGCAGGCAGAAGTATGCAAAGCATGCATCTCAATTAGTCAGCAACCATAGTCCCGCCC
CTAACTCCGCCCATCCCGCCCCTAACTCCGCCCAGTTCCGCCCATTCTCCGCCCCATGGCTGACTAATTT
TTTTTATTTATGCAGAGGCCGAGGCCGCCTCTGCCTCTGAGCTATTCCAGAAGTAGTGAGGAGGCTTTTT
TGGAGGCCTAGGCTTTTGCAAAAAGCTCCCGGGAGCTTGTATATCCATTTTCGGATCTGATCAGCACGTG
TTGACAATTAATCATCGGCATAGTATATCGGCATAGTATAATACGACAAGGTGAGGAACTAAACCATGGC
CAAGCCTTTGTCTCAAGAAGAATCCACCCTCATTGAAAGAGCAACGGCTACAATCAACAGCATCCCCATC
TCTGAAGACTACAGCGTCGCCAGCGCAGCTCTCTCTAGCGACGGCCGCATCTTCACTGGTGTCAATGTAT
ATCATTTTACTGGGGGACCTTGTGCAGAACTCGTGGTGCTGGGCACTGCTGCTGCTGCGGCAGCTGGCAA
CCTGACTTGTATCGTCGCGATCGGAAATGAGAACAGGGGCATCTTGAGCCCCTGCGGACGGTGCCGACAG
GTGCTTCTCGATCTGCATCCTGGGATCAAAGCCATAGTGAAGGACAGTGATGGACAGCCGACGGCAGTTG
GGATTCGTGAATTGCTGCCCTCTGGTTATGTGTGGGAGGGCTAAGCACTTCGTGGCCGAGGAGCAGGACT
GACACGTGCTACGAGATTTCGATTCCACCGCCGCCTTCTATGAAAGGTTGGGCTTCGGAATCGTTTTCCG
GGACGCCGGCTGGATGATCCTCCAGCGCGGGGATCTCATGCTGGAGTTCTTCGCCCACCCCAACTTGTTT
ATTGCAGCTTATAATGGTTACAAATAAAGCAATAGCATCACAAATTTCACAAATAAAGCATTTTTTTCAC
TGCATTCTAGTTGTGGTTTGTCCAAACTCATCAATGTATCTTATCATGTCTGTATACCGTCGACCTCTAG
CTAGAGCTTGGCGTAATCATGGTCATAGCTGTTTCCTGTGTGAAATTGTTATCCGCTCACAATTCCACAC
AACATACGAGCCGGAAGCATAAAGTGTAAAGCCTGGGGTGCCTAATGAGTGAGCTAACTCACATTAATTG
CGTTGCGCTCACTGCCCGCTTTCCAGTCGGGAAACCTGTCGTGCCAGCTGCATTAATGAATCGGCCAACG
CGCGGGGAGAGGCGGTTTGCGTATTGGGCGCTCTTCCGCTTCCTCGCTCACTGACTCGCTGCGCTCGGTC
GTTCGGCTGCGGCGAGCGGTATCAGCTCACTCAAAGGCGGTAATACGGTTATCCACAGAATCAGGGGATA
ACGCAGGAAAGAACATGTGAGCAAAAGGCCAGCAAAAGGCCAGGAACCGTAAAAAGGCCGCGTTGCTGGC
GTTTTTCCATAGGCTCCGCCCCCCTGACGAGCATCACAAAAATCGACGCTCAAGTCAGAGGTGGCGAAAC
CCGACAGGACTATAAAGATACCAGGCGTTTCCCCCTGGAAGCTCCCTCGTGCGCTCTCCTGTTCCGACCC
TGCCGCTTACCGGATACCTGTCCGCCTTTCTCCCTTCGGGAAGCGTGGCGCTTTCTCATAGCTCACGCTG
TAGGTATCTCAGTTCGGTGTAGGTCGTTCGCTCCAAGCTGGGCTGTGTGCACGAACCCCCCGTTCAGCCC
GACCGCTGCGCCTTATCCGGTAACTATCGTCTTGAGTCCAACCCGGTAAGACACGACTTATCGCCACTGG
CAGCAGCCACTGGTAACAGGATTAGCAGAGCGAGGTATGTAGGCGGTGCTACAGAGTTCTTGAAGTGGTG
GCCTAACTACGGCTACACTAGAAGAACAGTATTTGGTATCTGCGCTCTGCTGAAGCCAGTTACCTTCGGA
AAAAGAGTTGGTAGCTCTTGATCCGGCAAACAAACCACCGCTGGTAGCGGTGGTTTTTTTGTTTGCAAGC
AGCAGATTACGCGCAGAAAAAAAGGATCTCAAGAAGATCCTTTGATCTTTTCTACGGGGTCTGACGCTCA
GTGGAACGAAAACTCACGTTAAGGGATTTTGGTCATGAGATTATCAAAAAGGATCTTCACCTAGATCCTT
TTAAATTAAAAATGAAGTTTTAAATCAATCTAAAGTATATATGAGTAAACTTGGTCTGACAGTTACCAAT
GCTTAATCAGTGAGGCACCTATCTCAGCGATCTGTCTATTTCGTTCATCCATAGTTGCCTGACTCCCCGT
CGTGTAGATAACTACGATACGGGAGGGCTTACCATCTGGCCCCAGTGCTGCAATGATACCGCGAGACCCA
CGCTCACCGGCTCCAGATTTATCAGCAATAAACCAGCCAGCCGGAAGGGCCGAGCGCAGAAGTGGTCCTG
CAACTTTATCCGCCTCCATCCAGTCTATTAATTGTTGCCGGGAAGCTAGAGTAAGTAGTTCGCCAGTTAA
TAGTTTGCGCAACGTTGTTGCCATTGCTACAGGCATCGTGGTGTCACGCTCGTCGTTTGGTATGGCTTCA
TTCAGCTCCGGTTCCCAACGATCAAGGCGAGTTACATGATCCCCCATGTTGTGCAAAAAAGCGGTTAGCT
CCTTCGGTCCTCCGATCGTTGTCAGAAGTAAGTTGGCCGCAGTGTTATCACTCATGGTTATGGCAGCACT
GCATAATTCTCTTACTGTCATGCCATCCGTAAGATGCTTTTCTGTGACTGGTGAGTACTCAACCAAGTCA
TTCTGAGAATAGTGTATGCGGCGACCGAGTTGCTCTTGCCCGGCGTCAATACGGGATAATACCGCGCCAC
ATAGCAGAACTTTAAAAGTGCTCATCATTGGAAAACGTTCTTCGGGGCGAAAACTCTCAAGGATCTTACC
GCTGTTGAGATCCAGTTCGATGTAACCCACTCGTGCACCCAACTGATCTTCAGCATCTTTTACTTTCACC
AGCGTTTCTGGGTGAGCAAAAACAGGAAGGCAAAATGCCGCAAAAAAGGGAATAAGGGCGACACGGAAAT
GTTGAATACTCATACTCTTCCTTTTTCAATATTATTGAAGCATTTATCAGGGTTATTGTCTCATGAGCGG
ATACATATTTGAATGTATTTAGAAAAATAAACAAATAGGGGTTCCGCGCACATTTCCCCGAAAAGTGCCA
CCTGACGTCGACGGATCGGGAGATCTCCCGATCCCCTATGGTGCACTCTCAGTACAATCTGCTCTGATGC
CGCATAGTTAAGCCAGTATCTGCTCCCTGCTTGTGTGTTGGAGGTCGCTGAGTAGTGCGCGAGCAAAATT
TAAGCTACAACAAGGCAAGGCTTGACCGACAATTGCATGAAGAATCTGCTTAGGGTTAGGCGTTTTGCGC
TGCTTCGCGATGTACGGGCCAGATATACGCGTT
